>Addgene plasmid #77213 | HCK gRNA (BRDN0001147690) | addgene full sequence | sequence record 187330 | Addgene Assembled Sequence
CCCGGGTGCAAAGATGGATAAAGTTTTAAACAGAGAGGAATCTTTGCAGCTAATGGACCTTCTAGGTCTT
GAAAGGAGTGGGAATTGGCTCCGGTGCCCGTCAGTGGGCAGAGCGCACATCGCCCACAGTCCCCGAGAAG
TTGGGGGGAGGGGTCGGCAATTGATCCGGTGCCTAGAGAAGGTGGCGCGGGGTAAACTGGGAAAGTGATG
TCGTGTACTGGCTCCGCCTTTTTCCCGAGGGTGGGGGAGAACCGTATATAAGTGCAGTAGTCGCCGTGAA
CGTTCTTTTTCGCAACGGGTTTGCCGCCAGAACACAGGTAAGTGCCGTGTGTGGTTCCCGCGGGCCTGGC
CTCTTTACGGGTTATGGCCCTTGCGTGCCTTGAATTACTTCCACCTGGCTGCAGTACGTGATTCTTGATC
CCGAGCTTCGGGTTGGAAGTGGGTGGGAGAGTTCGAGGCCTTGCGCTTAAGGAGCCCCTTCGCCTCGTGC
TTGAGTTGAGGCCTGGCCTGGGCGCTGGGGCCGCCGCGTGCGAATCTGGTGGCACCTTCGCGCCTGTCTC
GCTGCTTTCGATAAGTCTCTAGCCATTTAAAATTTTTGATGACCTGCTGCGACGCTTTTTTTCTGGCAAG
ATAGTCTTGTAAATGCGGGCCAAGATCTGCACACTGGTATTTCGGTTTTTGGGGCCGCGGGCGGCGACGG
GGCCCGTGCGTCCCAGCGCACATGTTCGGCGAGGCGGGGCCTGCGAGCGCGGCCACCGAGAATCGGACGG
GGGTAGTCTCAAGCTGGCCGGCCTGCTCTGGTGCCTGGCCTCGCGCCGCCGTGTATCGCCCCGCCCTGGG
CGGCAAGGCTGGCCCGGTCGGCACCAGTTGCGTGAGCGGAAAGATGGCCGCTTCCCGGCCCTGCTGCAGG
GAGCTCAAAATGGAGGACGCGGCGCTCGGGAGAGCGGGCGGGTGAGTCACCCACACAAAGGAAAAGGGCC
TTTCCGTCCTCAGCCGTCGCTTCATGTGACTCCACGGAGTACCGGGCGCCGTCCAGGCACCTCGATTAGT
TCTCGAGCTTTTGGAGTACGTCGTCTTTAGGTTGGGGGGAGGGGTTTTATGCGATGGAGTTTCCCCACAC
TGAGTGGGTGGAGACTGAAGTTAGGCCAGCTTGGCACTTGATGTAATTCTCCTTGGAATTTGCCCTTTTT
GAGTTTGGATCTTGGTTCATTCTCAAGCCTCAGACAGTGGTTCAAAGTTTTTTTCTTCCATTTCAGGTGT
CGTGACGTACGGCCACCATGACCGAGTACAAGCCCACGGTGCGCCTCGCCACCCGCGACGACGTCCCCAG
GGCCGTACGCACCCTCGCCGCCGCGTTCGCCGACTACCCCGCCACGCGCCACACCGTCGATCCGGACCGC
CACATCGAGCGGGTCACCGAGCTGCAAGAACTCTTCCTCACGCGCGTCGGGCTCGACATCGGCAAGGTGT
GGGTCGCGGACGACGGCGCCGCCGTGGCGGTCTGGACCACGCCGGAGAGCGTCGAAGCGGGGGCGGTGTT
CGCCGAGATCGGCCCGCGCATGGCCGAGTTGAGCGGTTCCCGGCTGGCCGCGCAGCAACAGATGGAAGGC
CTCCTGGCGCCGCACCGGCCCAAGGAGCCCGCGTGGTTCCTGGCCACCGTCGGAGTCTCGCCCGACCACC
AGGGCAAGGGTCTGGGCAGCGCCGTCGTGCTCCCCGGAGTGGAGGCGGCCGAGCGCGCCGGGGTGCCCGC
CTTCCTGGAGACCTCCGCGCCCCGCAACCTCCCCTTCTACGAGCGGCTCGGCTTCACCGTCACCGCCGAC
GTCGAGGTGCCCGAAGGACCGCGCACCTGGTGCATGACCCGCAAGCCCGGTGCCTGAACGCGTTAAGTCG
ACAATCAACCTCTGGATTACAAAATTTGTGAAAGATTGACTGGTATTCTTAACTATGTTGCTCCTTTTAC
GCTATGTGGATACGCTGCTTTAATGCCTTTGTATCATGCTATTGCTTCCCGTATGGCTTTCATTTTCTCC
TCCTTGTATAAATCCTGGTTGCTGTCTCTTTATGAGGAGTTGTGGCCCGTTGTCAGGCAACGTGGCGTGG
TGTGCACTGTGTTTGCTGACGCAACCCCCACTGGTTGGGGCATTGCCACCACCTGTCAGCTCCTTTCCGG
GACTTTCGCTTTCCCCCTCCCTATTGCCACGGCGGAACTCATCGCCGCCTGCCTTGCCCGCTGCTGGACA
GGGGCTCGGCTGTTGGGCACTGACAATTCCGTGGTGTTGTCGGGGAAATCATCGTCCTTTCCTTGGCTGC
TCGCCTGTGTTGCCACCTGGATTCTGCGCGGGACGTCCTTCTGCTACGTCCCTTCGGCCCTCAATCCAGC
GGACCTTCCTTCCCGCGGCCTGCTGCCGGCTCTGCGGCCTCTTCCGCGTCTTCGCCTTCGCCCTCAGACG
AGTCGGATCTCCCTTTGGGCCGCCTCCCCGCGTCGACTTTAAGACCAATGACTTACAAGGCAGCTGTAGA
TCTTAGCCACTTTTTAAAAGAAAAGGGGGGACTGGAAGGGCTAATTCACTCCCAACGAAGACAAGATCTG
CTTTTTGCTTGTACTGGGTCTCTCTGGTTAGACCAGATCTGAGCCTGGGAGCTCTCTGGCTAACTAGGGA
ACCCACTGCTTAAGCCTCAATAAAGCTTGCCTTGAGTGCTTCAAGTAGTGTGTGCCCGTCTGTTGTGTGA
CTCTGGTAACTAGAGATCCCTCAGACCCTTTTAGTCAGTGTGGAAAATCTCTAGCAGTACGTATAGTAGT
TCATGTCATCTTATTATTCAGTATTTATAACTTGCAAAGAAATGAATATCAGAGAGTGAGAGGAACTTGT
TTATTGCAGCTTATAATGGTTACAAATAAAGCAATAGCATCACAAATTTCACAAATAAAGCATTTTTTTC
ACTGCATTCTAGTTGTGGTTTGTCCAAACTCATCAATGTATCTTATCATGTCTGGCTCTAGCTATCCCGC
CCCTAACTCCGCCCATCCCGCCCCTAACTCCGCCCAGTTCCGCCCATTCTCCGCCCCATGGCTGACTAAT
TTTTTTTATTTATGCAGAGGCCGAGGCCGCCTCGGCCTCTGAGCTATTCCAGAAGTAGTGAGGAGGCTTT
TTTGGAGGCCTAGGGACGTACCCAATTCGCCCTATAGTGAGTCGTATTACGCGCGCTCACTGGCCGTCGT
TTTACAACGTCGTGACTGGGAAAACCCTGGCGTTACCCAACTTAATCGCCTTGCAGCACATCCCCCTTTC
GCCAGCTGGCGTAATAGCGAAGAGGCCCGCACCGATCGCCCTTCCCAACAGTTGCGCAGCCTGAATGGCG
AATGGG
[124 nt withheld, positions 3367-3490]
C
[91 nt withheld, positions 3492-3582]
A
[49 nt withheld, positions 3584-3632]
CCTTTGACGTTGGAGTCCACGTTCTTT
[37 nt withheld, positions 3660-3696]
ACCCTATCTCGGTCTATTCTTTTGATTTATAAGGGATTTTGCCGATTTCGGCCTATTGGTTAAAAAATGA
GCTGATTTAACAAAAATTTAACGCGAATTTTAACAAAATATTAACGCTTACAATTTAGGTGGCACTTTTC
GGGGAAATGTGCGCGGAACCCCTATTTGTTTATTTTTCTAAATACATTCAAATATGTATCCGCTCATGAG
ACAATAACCCTGATAAATGCTTCAATAATATTGAAAAAGGAAGAGTATGAGTATTCAACATTTCCGTGTC
GCCCTTATTCCCTTTTTTGCGGCATTTTGCCTTCCTGTTTTTGCTCACCCAGAAACGCTGGTGAAAGTAA
AAGATGCTGAAGATCAGTTGGGTGCACGAGTGGGTTACATCGAACTGGATCTCAACAGCGGTAAGATCCT
TGAGAGTTTTCGCCCCGAAGAACGTTTTCCAATGATGAGCACTTTTAAAGTTCTGCTATGTGGCGCGGTA
TTATCCCGTATTGACGCCGGGCAAGAGCAACTCGGTCGCCGCATACACTATTCTCAGAATGACTTGGTTG
AGTACTCACCAGTCACAGAAAAGCATCTTACGGATGGCATGACAGTAAGAGAATTATGCAGTGCTGCCAT
AACCATGAGTGATAACACTGCGGCCAACTTACTTCTGACAACGATCGGAGGACCGAAGGAGCTAACCGCT
TTTTTGCACAACATGGGGGATCATGTAACTCGCCTTGATCGTTGGGAACCGGAGCTGAATGAAGCCATAC
CAAACGACGAGCGTGACACCACGATGCCTGTAGCAATGGCAACAACGTTGCGCAAACTATTAACTGGCGA
ACTACTTACTCTAGCTTCCCGGCAACAATTAATAGACTGGATGGAGGCGGATAAAGTTGCAGGACCACTT
CTGCGCTCGGCCCTTCCGGCTGGCTGGTTTATTGCTGATAAATCTGGAGCCGGTGAGCGTGGGTCTCGCG
GTATCATTGCAGCACTGGGGCCAGATGGTAAGCCCTCCCGTATCGTAGTTATCTACACGACGGGGAGTCA
GGCAACTATGGATGAACGAAATAGACAGATCGCTGAGATAGGTGCCTCACTGATTAAGCATTGGTAACTG
TCAGACCAAGTTTACTCATATATACTTTAGATTGATTTAAAACTTCATTTTTAATTTAAAAGGATCTAGG
TGAAGATCCTTTTTGATAATCTCATGACCAAAATCCCTTAACGTGAGTTTTCGTTCCACTGAGCGTCAGA
CCCCGTAGAAAAGATCAAAGGATCTTCTTGAGATCCTTTTTTTCTGCGCGTAATCTGCTGCTTGCAAACA
AAAAAACCACCGCTACCAGCGGTGGTTTGTTTGCCGGATCAAGAGCTACCAACTCTTTTTCCGAAGGTAA
CTGGCTTCAGCAGAGCGCAGATACCAAATACTGTTCTTCTAGTGTAGCCGTAGTTAGGCCACCACTTCAA
GAACTCTGTAGCACCGCCTACATACCTCGCTCTGCTAATCCTGTTACCAGTGGCTGCTGCCAGTGGCGAT
AAGTCGTGTCTTACCGGGTTGGACTCAAGACGATAGTTACCGGATAAGGCGCAGCGGTCGGGCTGAACGG
GGGGTTCGTGCACACAGCCCAGCTTGGAGCGAACGACCTACACCGAACTGAGATACCTACAGCGTGAGCT
ATGAGAAAGCGCCACGCTTCCCGAAGGGAGAAAGGCGGACAGGTATCCGGTAAGCGGCAGGGTCGGAACA
GGAGAGCGCACGAGGGAGCTTCCAGGGGGAAACGCCTGGTATCTTTATAGTCCTGTCGGGTTTCGCCACC
TCTGACTTGAGCGTCGATTTTTGTGATGCTCGTCAGGGGGGCGGAGCCTATGGAAAAACGCCAGCAACGC
GGCCTTTTTACGGTTCCTGGCCTTTTGCTGGCCTTTTGCTCACATGTTCTTTCCTGCGTTATCCCCTGAT
TCTGTGGATAACCGTATTACCGCCTTTGAGTGAGCTGATACCGCTCGCCGCAGCCGAACGACCGAGCGCA
GCGAGTCAGTGAGCGAGGAAGCGGAAGAGCGCCCAATACGCAAACCGCCTCTCCCCGCGCGTTGGCCGAT
TCATTAATGCAGCTGGCACGACAGGTTTCCCGACTGGAAAGCGGGCAGTGAGCGCAACGCAATTAATGTG
AGTTAGCTCACTCATTAGGCACCCCAGGCTTTACACTTTATGCTTCCGGCTCGTATGTTGTGTGGAATTG
TGAGCGGATAACAATTTCACACAGGAAACAGCTATGACCATGATTACGCCAAGCGCGCAATTAACCCTCA
CTAAAGGGAACAAAAGCTGGAGCTGCAAGCTTAATGTAGTCTTATGCAATACTCTTGTAGTCTTGCAACA
TGGTAACGATGAGTTAGCAACATGCCTTACAAGGAGAGAAAAAGCACCGTGCATGCCGATTGGTGGAAGT
AAGGTGGTACGATCGTGCCTTATTAGGAAGGCAACAGACGGGTCTGACATGGATTGGACGAACCACTGAA
TTGCCGCATTGCAGAGATATTGTATTTAAGTGCCTAGCTCGATACATAAACGGGTCTCTCTGGTTAGACC
AGATCTGAGCCTGGGAGCTCTCTGGCTAACTAGGGAACCCACTGCTTAAGCCTCAATAAAGCTTGCCTTG
AGTGCTTCAAGTAGTGTGTGCCCGTCTGTTGTGTGACTCTGGTAACTAGAGATCCCTCAGACCCTTTTAG
TCAGTGTGGAAAATCTCTAGCAGTGGCGCCCGAACAGGGACTTGAAAGCGAAAGGGAAACCAGAGGAGCT
CTCTCGACGCAGGACTCGGCTTGCTGAAGCGCGCACGGCAAGAGGCGAGGGGCGGCGACTGGTGAGTACG
CCAAAAATTTTGACTAGCGGAGGCTAGAAGGAGAGAGATGGGTGCGAGAGCGTCAGTATTAAGCGGGGGA
GAATTAGATCGCGATGGGAAAAAATTCGGTTAAGGCCAGGGGGAAAGAAAAAATATAAATTAAAACATAT
AGTATGGGCAAGCAGGGAGCTAGAACGATTCGCAGTTAATCCTGGCCTGTTAGAAACATCAGAAGGCTGT
AGACAAATACTGGGACAGCTACAACCATCCCTTCAGACAGGATCAGAAGAACTTAGATCATTATATAATA
CAGTAGCAACCCTCTATTGTGTGCATCAAAGGATAGAGATAAAAGACACCAAGGAAGCTTTAGACAAGAT
AGAGGAAGAGCAAAACAAAAGTAAGACCACCGCACAGCAAGCGGCCGCTGATCTTCAGACCTGGAGGAGG
AGATATGAGGGACAATTGGAGAAGTGAATTATATAAATATAAAGTAGTAAAAATTGAACCATTAGGAGTA
GCACCCACCAAGGCAAAGAGAAGAGTGGTGCAGAGAGAAAAAAGAGCAGTGGGAATAGGAGCTTTGTTCC
TTGGGTTCTTGGGAGCAGCAGGAAGCACTATGGGCGCAGCGTCAATGACGCTGACGGTACAGGCCAGACA
ATTATTGTCTGGTATAGTGCAGCAGCAGAACAATTTGCTGAGGGCTATTGAGGCGCAACAGCATCTGTTG
CAACTCACAGTCTGGGGCATCAAGCAGCTCCAGGCAAGAATCCTGGCTGTGGAAAGATACCTAAAGGATC
AACAGCTCCTGGGGATTTGGGGTTGCTCTGGAAAACTCATTTGCACCACTGCTGTGCCTTGGAATGCTAG
TTGGAGTAATAAATCTCTGGAACAGATTTGGAATCACACGACCTGGATGGAGTGGGACAGAGAAATTAAC
AATTACACAAGCTTAATACACTCCTTAATTGAAGAATCGCAAAACCAGCAAGAAAAGAATGAACAAGAAT
TATTGGAATTAGATAAATGGGCAAGTTTGTGGAATTGGTTTAACATAACAAATTGGCTGTGGTATATAAA
ATTATTCATAATGATAGTAGGAGGCTTGGTAGGTTTAAGAATAGTTTTTGCTGTACTTTCTATAGTGAAT
AGAGTTAGGCAGGGATATTCACCATTATCGTTTCAGACCCACCTCCCAACCCCGAGGGGACCCAGAGAGG
GCCTATTTCCCATGATTCCTTCATATTTGCATATACGATACAAGGCTGTTAGAGAGATAATTAGAATTAA
TTTGACTGTAAACACAAAGATATTAGTACAAAATACGTGACGTAGAAAGTAATAATTTCTTGGGTAGTTT
GCAGTTTTAAAATTATGTTTTAAAATGGACTATCATATGCTTACCGTAACTTGAAAGTATTTCGATTTCT
TGGCTTTATATATCTTGTGGAAAGGACGAAACACCGAATGGCCTCGTAATCATACAGTTTTAGAGCTAGA
AATAGCAAGTTAAAATAAGGCTAGTCCGTTATCAACTTGAAAAAGTGGCACCGAGTCGGTGCTTTTTTAA
GCTTGGCGTAACTAGATCTTGAGACAAATGGCAGTATTCATCCACAATTTTAAAAGAAAAGGGGGGATTG
GGGGGTACAGTGCAGGGGAAAGAATAGTAGACATAATAGCAACAGACATACAAACTAAAGAATTACAAAA
ACAAATTACAAAAATTCAAAATTTTCGGGTTTATTACAGGGACAGCAGAGATCCACTTTGGCGCCGGCTC
GAGGGGG
Features (pLannotate 1.2.2; 29 found; start..end, strand, type, name):
     14..80      +  CDS            small t antigen (fragment): SV40 (simian virus 40) small t antigen
    106..317     +  promoter       EF-1α core promoter: core promoter for human elongation factor EF-1α
    318..1256    +  intron         EF-1α intron A: intron upstream of the start codon of human EF-1α
   1278..1877    +  CDS            PuroR (fragment): puromycin N-acetyltransferase; pac from Streptomyces; confers resistance to puromycin
   1893..2481    +  misc_feature   WPRE: woodchuck hepatitis virus posttranscriptional regulatory element
   2532..2551    +  misc_feature   cPPT/CTS (fragment): central polypurine tract and central termination sequence of HIV-1
   2553..2786    +  LTR            3' LTR (ΔU3): self-inactivating 3' long terminal repeat (LTR) from HIV-1
   2864..2985    +  polyA_signal   SV40 poly(A) signal: SV40 polyadenylation signal
   3025..3160    +  rep_origin     SV40 ori: SV40 origin of replication
   3181..3199    -  promoter       T7 promoter: promoter for bacteriophage T7 RNA polymerase
   3207..3362    +  CDS            lacZα (fragment): LacZα fragment of β-galactosidase; lacZ fragment
   3367..3795    +  rep_origin     f1 ori (sequence partly withheld): f1 bacteriophage origin of replication; arrow indicates direction of (+) strand synthesis
   3848..3952    +  promoter       AmpR promoter: bla
   3953..4813    +  CDS            AmpR: β-lactamase; bla; confers resistance to ampicillin, carbenicillin, and related antibiotics
   4984..5572    +  rep_origin     ori: high-copy-number ColE1/pMB1/pBR322/pUC origin of replication
   5755..5847    +  CDS            lacI (fragment): lac repressor; lacI; The lac repressor binds to the lac operator to inhibit transcription in E. coli. This inhibition can be relieved by adding lactose or isopropyl-β-D-thiogalactopyranoside (IPTG).
   5860..5881    +  protein_bind   CAP binding site: CAP binding activates transcription in the presence of cAMP. E. coli catabolite activator protein
   5896..5926    +  promoter       lac promoter: promoter for the E. coli lac operon
   5934..5950    +  protein_bind   lac operator: The lac repressor binds to the lac operator to inhibit transcription in E. coli. This inhibition can be relieved by adding lactose or isopropyl-β-D-thiogalactopyranoside (IPTG). lac repressor encoded by lacI
   5995..6013    +  promoter       T3 promoter: promoter for bacteriophage T3 RNA polymerase
   6041..6267    +  promoter       RSV promoter: Rous sarcoma virus enhancer/promoter
   6268..6448    +  LTR            5' LTR (truncated): truncated 5' long terminal repeat (LTR) from HIV-1
   6495..6620    +  misc_feature   HIV-1 Ψ: packaging signal of human immunodeficiency virus type 1
   6604..6967    +  CDS            HIV-1 gag (fragment): gag protein from human immunodeficiency virus 1; gag
   7113..7346    +  misc_feature   RRE: The Rev response element (RRE) of HIV-1 allows for Rev-dependent mRNA export from the nucleus to the cytoplasm.
   7723..7749    +  CDS            Rev (fragment): human immunodeficiency virus 1 (HIV-1) Rev protein; rev; enhances nuclear export of unspliced and incompletely spliced viral mRNAs
   7753..7993    +  promoter       U6 promoter: RNA polymerase III promoter for human U6 snRNA
   8023..8098    +  misc_RNA       gRNA scaffold: guide RNA scaffold for the Streptococcus pyogenes CRISPR/Cas9 system
   8154..8271    +  misc_feature   cPPT/CTS: central polypurine tract and central termination sequence of HIV-1
