[The description below was written by a language model from this plasmid's Addgene catalogue record and pLannotate feature annotations shown in this document.]
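Description:
HCK gRNA (BRDN0001147690) is a third-generation lentiviral guide RNA plasmid built on the lentiGuide-Puro backbone and designed to target the human HCK gene, which encodes a Src-family tyrosine kinase. It belongs to a human kinome gRNA collection. In bacteria it is maintained as a high-copy plasmid through a ColE1/pUC-type origin and selected with ampicillin via the β-lactamase gene. The backbone also carries an f1 origin, an SV40 origin and poly(A) signal, and leftover lac and T7/T3 cloning-vector elements.

The lentiviral transfer cassette begins with an RSV promoter fused to a truncated HIV-1 5' LTR, which makes genomic RNA production Tat-independent. This is followed by the Ψ packaging signal with a partial gag sequence, the Rev response element for nuclear export of the unspliced genome, and a central polypurine tract. It ends in a ΔU3 self-inactivating 3' LTR. Within this frame, a human U6 RNA polymerase III promoter drives the HCK-specific spacer joined to the Streptococcus pyogenes Cas9 guide scaffold. A separate EF-1α promoter with its intron A expresses puromycin N-acetyltransferase for selection of transduced mammalian cells, and a WPRE downstream enhances transcript expression.

The plasmid does not encode Cas9, so it has to be used alongside a separate Cas9 vector or in cells that already express Cas9. The guide was designed against several HCK reference transcripts. Its typical use is CRISPR-mediated knockout of HCK in human cells after lentiviral delivery and puromycin selection.
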