Addgene plasmid #77213: HCK gRNA (BRDN0001147690)
Purpose: 3rd generation lentiviral gRNA plasmid targeting human HCK
Depositing lab: John Doench & David Root. Depositing organization: Broad Institute. Publication: Optimized sgRNA design to maximize activity and minimize off-target effects of CRISPR-Cas9. Doench JG, Fusi N, Sullender M, Hegde M, Vaimberg EW, Donovan KF, Smith I, Tothova Z, Wilen C, Orchard R, Virgin HW, Listgarten J, Root DE. Nat Biotechnol. 2016 Jan 18. doi: 10.1038/nbt.3437. PubMed 26780180.
Backbone
  Vector backbone: lentiGuide-Puro
  Backbone manufacturer: Zhang Lab (Addgene plasmid # 52963)
  Vector type: Mammalian Expression, Lentiviral, CRISPR
  Selectable markers: Puromycin
Growth in bacteria
  Bacterial resistance: Ampicillin, 100 μg/mL
  Growth temperature: 37°C
  Growth strain: DH5alpha
  Copy number: High Copy
Gene/Insert
  Gene/Insert name: HCK (alt names: HCK; NM_001172129.1)
  gRNA/shRNA sequence: AATGGCCTCGTAATCATACA
  Species: H. sapiens (human)
  Entrez Gene: HCK (a.k.a. AIPCV, JTK9, p59Hck, p61Hck)
  Promoter: hU6
  Cloning method: Unknown
  Sequencing primers: 5′ U6-F; 3′ pS2-R
Terms and licenses: Academic/Nonprofit Terms; Industry Terms: Not Available to Industry
Depositor comments: The gRNA was designed to target the following Genbank reference sequence(s): NM_001172129.1,NM_001172130.1,NM_001172131.1,NM_001172132.1,NM_001172133.1,NM_002110.3. Note that this plasmid does NOT contain Cas9. It should be used in conjunction with lentiCas9-Blast (Addgene #52962) or otherwise with cell lines already expressing Cas9. Browse the full kinome gRNA library at http://www.addgene.org/pooled-library/broadgpp-human-kinome/ or visit http://www.broadinstitute.org/rnai/public/ for detailed protocols and information.
How to cite: HCK gRNA (BRDN0001147690) was a gift from John Doench & David Root (Addgene plasmid # 77213 ; http://n2t.net/addgene:77213 ; RRID:Addgene_77213)
