>Addgene plasmid #77213 | HCK gRNA (BRDN0001147690) | depositor partial sequence | sequence record 144673 | Target Sequence
AATGGCCTCGTAATCATACA
