>Addgene plasmid #77213 | HCK gRNA (BRDN0001147690) | addgene partial sequence | sequence record 187329 | hU6-F
GAAAGTAATAATTTCTTGGGTAGTTTGCCCTTTTAAAATTATGTTTTAAAATGGACTATCATATGCTTAC
CGTAACTTGAAAGTATTTCGATTTCTTGGCTTTATATATCTTGTGGAAAGGACGAAACACCGAATGGCCT
CGTAATCATACAGTTTTAGAGCTAGAAATAGCAAGTTAAAATAAGGCTAGTCCGTTATCAACTTGAAAAA
GTGGCACCGAGTCGGTGCTTTTTTAAGCTTGGCGTAACTAGATCTTGAGACAAATGGCAGTATTCATCCA
CAATTTTAAAAGAAAAGGGGGGATTGGGGGGTACAGTGCAGGGGAAAGAATAGTAGACATAATAGCAACA
GACATACAAACTAAAGAATTACAAAAACAAATTACAAAAATTCAAAATTTTCGGGTTTATTACAGGGACA
GCAGAGATCCACTTTGGCGCCGGCTCGAGGGGGCCCGGGTGCAAAGATGGATAAAGTTTTAAACAGAGAG
GAATCTTTGCAGCTAATGGACCTTCTAGGTCTTGAAAGGAGTGGGAATTGGCTCCGGTGCCCGTCAGTGG
GCAGAGCGCA
